Addgene plasmid #170229: LV_EF1a_FLAG-Rheb(Q64L)-P2A-Hygro_Barcode
Purpose: Barcoded lentiviral vector to express Rheb (Q64L) in mammalian cells under control of EF1a promoter. Barcoded for transcript detection in single cell RNA-seq
Depositing lab: Prashant Mali. Depositing organization: University of California, San Diego (UCSD). Publication: Charting oncogenicity of genes and variants across lineages via multiplexed screens in teratomas. Parekh U, McDonald D, Dailamy A, Wu Y, Cordes T, Zhang K, Tipps A, Metallo C, Mali P. iScience. 2021 Sep 20;24(10):103149. doi: 10.1016/j.isci.2021.103149. eCollection 2021 Oct 22. PubMed 34646987.
Backbone
  Vector backbone: Unknown
  Backbone size w/o insert (bp): 9514
  Vector type: Lentiviral
  Selectable markers: Hygromycin
Growth in bacteria
  Bacterial resistance: Ampicillin, 100 μg/mL
  Growth temperature: 37°C
  Growth strain: NEB Stable
  Copy number: High Copy
Gene/Insert
  Gene/Insert name: RHEB
  Species: H. sapiens (human)
  Insert size (bp): 582
  Mutation: Q64L
  Entrez Gene: RHEB (a.k.a. RHEB2)
  Promoter: EF1a
  Tag / fusion protein: FLAG (N terminal on insert)
  Cloning method: Gibson Cloning
  Sequencing primers: 5′ 5'-ttctcaagcctcagacagtgg-3'
Resource information
  A portion of this plasmid was derived from a plasmid made by: Sabatini and Wood Cancer Pathways ORFs Kit (#1000000072)
Terms and licenses: Academic/Nonprofit Terms; Industry Terms: Not Available to Industry
How to cite: LV_EF1a_FLAG-Rheb(Q64L)-P2A-Hygro_Barcode was a gift from Prashant Mali (Addgene plasmid # 170229 ; http://n2t.net/addgene:170229 ; RRID:Addgene_170229)
