[The description below was written by a language model from this plasmid's Addgene catalogue record and pLannotate feature annotations shown in this document.]
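Description:
LV_EF1a_FLAG-Rheb(Q64L)-P2A-Hygro_Barcode is a lentiviral transfer plasmid of about 10.1 kb for stable expression of a mutant human RHEB in mammalian cells. The catalogue does not name the backbone. It is propagated in E. coli through a high-copy ColE1/pUC-type origin with ampicillin resistance, and also carries an f1 origin. The feature table shows an SV40/EM7-driven bleomycin/Zeocin resistance cassette lying outside the viral genome, so it would not be transferred by transduction. The viral portion has a third-generation-style layout. A CMV enhancer/promoter drives a truncated HIV-1 5' LTR, followed by the Ψ packaging signal with a gag fragment, the RRE for Rev-dependent export and the cPPT/CTS. A second truncated LTR sits downstream, preceded by a loxP site and followed by a bGH polyadenylation signal.

Between the LTRs, the human EF-1α promoter drives a single open reading frame. N-terminally FLAG-tagged RHEB carrying the Q64L substitution is joined through a P2A self-cleaving peptide to the hygromycin phosphotransferase gene (hph). The GTPase and the mammalian selection marker are therefore produced from one transcript as separate proteins. RHEB is a small GTPase that activates mTORC1 signalling. The FLAG tag, P2A and barcode are named in the catalogue entry but are not individually annotated in the feature table, so the barcode's exact position is not stated. According to the record, the barcode lets the expressed transcript be identified in single-cell RNA-seq. This suits pooled, multiplexed overexpression experiments such as the associated screen of oncogenic genes and variants in teratomas. The RHEB portion derives from a cancer pathway ORF collection.
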