Features (pLannotate 1.2.2; 33 found; start..end, strand, type, name):
     31..83      -  misc_feature   bom (fragment): basis of mobility region from pBR322
    238..617     +  enhancer       CMV enhancer: human cytomegalovirus immediate early enhancer
    618..817     +  promoter       CMV promoter: human cytomegalovirus (CMV) immediate early promoter
    835..1015    +  LTR            5' LTR (truncated): truncated 5' long terminal repeat (LTR) from HIV-1
   1062..1187    +  misc_feature   HIV-1 Ψ: packaging signal of human immunodeficiency virus type 1
   1171..1534    +  CDS            HIV-1 gag (fragment): gag protein from human immunodeficiency virus 1; gag
   1680..1913    +  misc_feature   RRE: The Rev response element (RRE) of HIV-1 allows for Rev-dependent mRNA export from the nucleus to the cytoplasm.
   2290..2390    +  CDS            Rev (fragment): human immunodeficiency virus 1 (HIV-1) Rev protein; rev; enhances nuclear export of unspliced and incompletely spliced viral mRNAs
   2440..2557    +  misc_feature   cPPT/CTS: central polypurine tract and central termination sequence of HIV-1
   2620..2686    +  CDS            small t antigen (fragment): SV40 (simian virus 40) small t antigen
   2693..3871    +  promoter       EF-1α promoter: strong constitutive promoter for human elongation factor EF-1α
   3888..3906    +  promoter       T7 promoter: promoter for bacteriophage T7 RNA polymerase
   3926..3962    -  misc_feature   MCS (fragment): pBluescript multiple cloning site
   4003..4551    +  CDS            RHEB: RHEB_HUMAN - Also known as RHEB2. Experimental evidence at protein level: Swiss-Prot protein existence level 1. Activates the protein kinase activity of mTORC1, and thereby plays a role in the regulation of apoptosis. Stimulates the phosphorylation of S6K1 and EIF4EBP1 through activation of mTORC1 signaling. Has low intrinsic GTPase activity. From Homo sapiens (Human).
   4618..5640    +  CDS            hph: KHYB_ECOLX - Experimental evidence at protein level: Swiss-Prot protein existence level 1. The aminoglycoside phosphotransferases achieve inactivation of their antibiotic substrates by phosphorylation. Only phosphorylates hygromycin and closely related compounds such as demethyl analogs and destomycin. From Escherichia coli.
   5724..5837    +  CDS            nef (fragment): NEF_HV1LA - Experimental evidence at protein level: Swiss-Prot protein existence level 1. Extracellular Nef protein targets CD4(+) T-lymphocytes for apoptosis by interacting with CXCR4 surface receptors. From Human immunodeficiency virus type 1 group M subtype B (isolate Lai) (HIV-1).
   5835..5868    +  protein_bind   loxP: Cre-mediated recombination occurs in the 8-bp core sequence (GCATACAT). Cre recombinase
   5893..6073    +  LTR            5' LTR (truncated): truncated 5' long terminal repeat (LTR) from HIV-1
   6105..6329    +  polyA_signal   bGH poly(A) signal: bovine growth hormone polyadenylation signal
   6333..6354    +  promoter       SV40 promoter (fragment): SV40 enhancer and early promoter
   6375..6803    +  rep_origin     f1 ori (sequence partly withheld): f1 bacteriophage origin of replication; arrow indicates direction of (+) strand synthesis
   6817..7146    +  promoter       SV40 promoter: SV40 enhancer and early promoter
   7194..7241    +  promoter       EM7 promoter: synthetic bacterial promoter&nbsp
   7260..7634    +  CDS            BleoR: antibiotic-binding protein; Sh ble from Streptoalloteichus hindustanus; confers resistance to bleomycin, phleomycin, and Zeocin™
   7644..7769    +  CDS            ble (fragment): BLE_KLEPN - Experimental evidence at protein level: Swiss-Prot protein existence level 1. Binding protein with a strong affinity to the bleomycin family of antibiotics. Binds to CL990; an antimitotic-antibiotic compound. From Klebsiella pneumoniae.
   7764..7885    +  polyA_signal   SV40 poly(A) signal: SV40 polyadenylation signal
   7958..7974    -  protein_bind   lac operator: The lac repressor binds to the lac operator to inhibit transcription in E. coli. This inhibition can be relieved by adding lactose or isopropyl-β-D-thiogalactopyranoside (IPTG). lac repressor encoded by lacI
   7982..8012    -  promoter       lac promoter: promoter for the E. coli lac operon
   8027..8048    -  protein_bind   CAP binding site: CAP binding activates transcription in the presence of cAMP. E. coli catabolite activator protein
   8061..8153    -  CDS            lacI (fragment): lac repressor; lacI; The lac repressor binds to the lac operator to inhibit transcription in E. coli. This inhibition can be relieved by adding lactose or isopropyl-β-D-thiogalactopyranoside (IPTG).
   8336..8924    -  rep_origin     ori: high-copy-number ColE1/pMB1/pBR322/pUC origin of replication
   9095..9955    -  CDS            AmpR: β-lactamase; bla; confers resistance to ampicillin, carbenicillin, and related antibiotics
   9956..10060   -  promoter       AmpR promoter: bla
>Addgene plasmid #170229 | LV_EF1a_FLAG-Rheb(Q64L)-P2A-Hygro_Barcode | addgene full sequence | sequence record 334473 | Addgene NGS Result
GTCGACGGATCGGGAGATCTCCCGATCCCCTATGGTGCACTCTCAGTACAATCTGCTCTGATGCCGCATA
GTTAAGCCAGTATCTGCTCCCTGCTTGTGTGTTGGAGGTCGCTGAGTAGTGCGCGAGCAAAATTTAAGCT
ACAACAAGGCAAGGCTTGACCGACAATTGCATGAAGAATCTGCTTAGGGTTAGGCGTTTTGCGCTGCTTC
GCGATGTACGGGCCAGATATACGCGTTGACATTGATTATTGACTAGTTATTAATAGTAATCAATTACGGG
GTCATTAGTTCATAGCCCATATATGGAGTTCCGCGTTACATAACTTACGGTAAATGGCCCGCCTGGCTGA
CCGCCCAACGACCCCCGCCCATTGACGTCAATAATGACGTATGTTCCCATAGTAACGCCAATAGGGACTT
TCCATTGACGTCAATGGGTGGAGTATTTACGGTAAACTGCCCACTTGGCAGTACATCAAGTGTATCATAT
GCCAAGTACGCCCCCTATTGACGTCAATGACGGTAAATGGCCCGCCTGGCATTATGCCCAGTACATGACC
TTATGGGACTTTCCTACTTGGCAGTACATCTACGTATTAGTCATCGCTATTACCATGGTGATGCGGTTTT
GGCAGTACATCAATGGGCGTGGATAGCGGTTTGACTCACGGGGATTTCCAAGTCTCCACCCCATTGACGT
CAATGGGAGTTTGTTTTGGCACCAAAATCAACGGGACTTTCCAAAATGTCGTAACAACTCCGCCCCATTG
ACGCAAATGGGCGGTAGGCGTGTACGGTGGGAGGTCTATATAAGCAGCGCGTTTTGCCTGTACTGGGTCT
CTCTGGTTAGACCAGATCTGAGCCTGGGAGCTCTCTGGCTAACTAGGGAACCCACTGCTTAAGCCTCAAT
AAAGCTTGCCTTGAGTGCTTCAAGTAGTGTGTGCCCGTCTGTTGTGTGACTCTGGTAACTAGAGATCCCT
CAGACCCTTTTAGTCAGTGTGGAAAATCTCTAGCAGTGGCGCCCGAACAGGGACTTGAAAGCGAAAGGGA
AACCAGAGGAGCTCTCTCGACGCAGGACTCGGCTTGCTGAAGCGCGCACGGCAAGAGGCGAGGGGCGGCG
ACTGGTGAGTACGCCAAAAATTTTGACTAGCGGAGGCTAGAAGGAGAGAGATGGGTGCGAGAGCGTCAGT
ATTAAGCGGGGGAGAATTAGATCGCGATGGGAAAAAATTCGGTTAAGGCCAGGGGGAAAGAAAAAATATA
AATTAAAACATATAGTATGGGCAAGCAGGGAGCTAGAACGATTCGCAGTTAATCCTGGCCTGTTAGAAAC
ATCAGAAGGCTGTAGACAAATACTGGGACAGCTACAACCATCCCTTCAGACAGGATCAGAAGAACTTAGA
TCATTATATAATACAGTAGCAACCCTCTATTGTGTGCATCAAAGGATAGAGATAAAAGACACCAAGGAAG
CTTTAGACAAGATAGAGGAAGAGCAAAACAAAAGTAAGACCACCGCACAGCAAGCGGCCGCTGATCTTCA
GACCTGGAGGAGGAGATATGAGGGACAATTGGAGAAGTGAATTATATAAATATAAAGTAGTAAAAATTGA
ACCATTAGGAGTAGCACCCACCAAGGCAAAGAGAAGAGTGGTGCAGAGAGAAAAAAGAGCAGTGGGAATA
GGAGCTTTGTTCCTTGGGTTCTTGGGAGCAGCAGGAAGCACTATGGGCGCAGCGTCAATGACGCTGACGG
TACAGGCCAGACAATTATTGTCTGGTATAGTGCAGCAGCAGAACAATTTGCTGAGGGCTATTGAGGCGCA
ACAGCATCTGTTGCAACTCACAGTCTGGGGCATCAAGCAGCTCCAGGCAAGAATCCTGGCTGTGGAAAGA
TACCTAAAGGATCAACAGCTCCTGGGGATTTGGGGTTGCTCTGGAAAACTCATTTGCACCACTGCTGTGC
CTTGGAATGCTAGTTGGAGTAATAAATCTCTGGAACAGATTTGGAATCACACGACCTGGATGGAGTGGGA
CAGAGAAATTAACAATTACACAAGCTTAATACACTCCTTAATTGAAGAATCGCAAAACCAGCAAGAAAAG
AATGAACAAGAATTATTGGAATTAGATAAATGGGCAAGTTTGTGGAATTGGTTTAACATAACAAATTGGC
TGTGGTATATAAAATTATTCATAATGATAGTAGGAGGCTTGGTAGGTTTAAGAATAGTTTTTGCTGTACT
TTCTATAGTGAATAGAGTTAGGCAGGGATATTCACCATTATCGTTTCAGACCCACCTCCCAACCCCGAGG
GGACCCGACAGGCCCGAAGGAATAGAAGAAGAAGGTGGAGAGAGAGACAGAGACAGATCCATTCGATTAG
TGAACGGATCGGCACTGCGTGCGCCAATTCTGCAGACAAATGGCAGTATTCATCCACAATTTTAAAAGAA
AAGGGGGGATTGGGGGGTACAGTGCAGGGGAAAGAATAGTAGACATAATAGCAACAGACATACAAACTAA
AGAATTACAAAAACAAATTACAAAAATTCAAAATTTTCGGGTTTATTACAGGGACAGCAGAGATCCAGTT
TGGTTAATTAATCGATAAGCTTTGCAAAGATGGATAAAGTTTTAAACAGAGAGGAATCTTTGCAGCTAAT
GGACCTTCTAGGTCTTGAAAGGAGTGGGAATTGGCTCCGGTGCCCGTCAGTGGGCAGAGCGCACATCGCC
CACAGTCCCCGAGAAGTTGGGGGGAGGGGTCGGCAATTGAACCGGTGCCTAGAGAAGGTGGCGCGGGGTA
AACTGGGAAAGTGATGTCGTGTACTGGCTCCGCCTTTTTCCCGAGGGTGGGGGAGAACCGTATATAAGTG
CAGTAGTCGCCGTGAACGTTCTTTTTCGCAACGGGTTTGCCGCCAGAACACAGGTAAGTGCCGTGTGTGG
TTCCCGCGGGCCTGGCCTCTTTACGGGTTATGGCCCTTGCGTGCCTTGAATTACTTCCACCTGGCTGCAG
TACGTGATTCTTGATCCCGAGCTTCGGGTTGGAAGTGGGTGGGAGAGTTCGAGGCCTTGCGCTTAAGGAG
CCCCTTCGCCTCGTGCTTGAGTTGAGGCCTGGCCTGGGCGCTGGGGCCGCCGCGTGCGAATCTGGTGGCA
CCTTCGCGCCTGTCTCGCTGCTTTCGATAAGTCTCTAGCCATTTAAAATTTTTGATGACCTGCTGCGACG
CTTTTTTTCTGGCAAGATAGTCTTGTAAATGCGGGCCAAGATCTGCACACTGGTATTTCGGTTTTTGGGG
CCGCGGGCGGCGACGGGGCCCGTGCGTCCCAGCGCACATGTTCGGCGAGGCGGGGCCTGCGAGCGCGGCC
ACCGAGAATCGGACGGGGGTAGTCTCAAGCTGGCCGGCCTGCTCTGGTGCCTGGCCTCGCGCCGCCGTGT
ATCGCCCCGCCCTGGGCGGCAAGGCTGGCCCGGTCGGCACCAGTTGCGTGAGCGGAAAGATGGCCGCTTC
CCGGCCCTGCTGCAGGGAGCTCAAAATGGAGGACGCGGCGCTCGGGAGAGCGGGCGGGTGAGTCACCCAC
ACAAAGGAAAAGGGCCTTTCCGTCCTCAGCCGTCGCTTCATGTGACTCCACGGAGTACCGGGCGCCGTCC
AGGCACCTCGATTAGTTCTCGAGCTTTTGGAGTACGTCGTCTTTAGGTTGGGGGGAGGGGTTTTATGCGA
TGGAGTTTCCCCACACTGAGTGGGTGGAGACTGAAGTTAGGCCAGCTTGGCACTTGATGTAATTCTCCTT
GGAATTTGCCCTTTTTGAGTTTGGATCTTGGTTCATTCTCAAGCCTCAGACAGTGGTTCAAAGTTTTTTT
CTTCCATTTCAGGTGTCGTGAGGAATTAGCTTGGTACTAATACGACTCACTATAGGGAGACCCAAGCTGG
CTAGGTAAGCTTGATATCGAATTCCTGCAGCCCGGGGGATCCCGCCACCATGGACTACAAAGACGATGAC
AAGGCGGCCGCGCCGCAGTCCAAGTCCCGGAAGATCGCGATCCTGGGCTACCGGTCTGTGGGGAAATCCT
CATTGACGATTCAATTTGTTGAAGGCCAATTTGTGGACTCCTACGATCCAACCATAGAAAACACTTTTAC
AAAGTTGATCACAGTAAATGGACAAGAATATCATCTTCAACTTGTAGACACAGCCGGGCTAGATGAATAT
TCTATCTTTCCTCAGACATACTCCATAGATATTAATGGCTATATTCTTGTGTATTCTGTTACATCAATCA
AAAGTTTTGAAGTGATTAAAGTTATCCATGGCAAATTGTTGGATATGGTGGGGAAAGTACAAATACCTAT
TATGTTGGTTGGGAATAAGAAAGACCTGCATATGGAAAGGGTGATCAGTTATGAAGAAGGGAAAGCTTTG
GCAGAATCTTGGAATGCAGCTTTTTTGGAATCTTCTGCTAAAGAAAATCAGACTGCTGTGGATGTTTTTC
GAAGGATAATTTTGGAGGCAGAAAAAATGGACGGGGCAGCTTCACAAGGCAAGTCTTCATGCTCGGTGAT
GGGATCCGGCGCAACAAACTTCTCTCTGCTGAAACAAGCCGGAGATGTCGAAGAGAATCCTGGACCGATG
AAAAAGCCTGAACTCACCGCGACGTCTGTCGAGAAGTTTCTGATCGAAAAGTTCGACAGCGTCTCCGACC
TGATGCAGCTCTCGGAGGGCGAAGAATCTCGTGCTTTCAGCTTCGATGTAGGAGGGCGTGGATATGTCCT
GCGGGTAAATAGCTGCGCCGATGGTTTCTACAAAGATCGTTATGTTTATCGGCACTTTGCATCGGCCGCG
CTCCCGATTCCGGAAGTGCTTGACATTGGGGAATTCAGCGAGAGCCTGACCTATTGCATCTCCCGCCGTG
CACAGGGTGTCACGTTGCAAGACCTGCCTGAAACCGAACTGCCCGCTGTTCTGCAGCCGGTCGCGGAGGC
CATGGATGCGATCGCTGCGGCCGATCTTAGCCAGACGAGCGGGTTCGGCCCATTCGGACCGCAAGGAATC
GGTCAATACACTACATGGCGTGATTTCATATGCGCGATTGCTGATCCCCATGTGTATCACTGGCAAACTG
TGATGGACGACACCGTCAGTGCGTCCGTCGCGCAGGCTCTCGATGAGCTGATGCTTTGGGCCGAGGACTG
CCCCGAAGTCCGGCACCTCGTGCACGCGGATTTCGGCTCCAACAATGTCCTGACGGACAATGGCCGCATA
ACAGCGGTCATTGACTGGAGCGAGGCGATGTTCGGGGATTCCCAATACGAGGTCGCCAACATCTTCTTCT
GGAGGCCGTGGTTGGCTTGTATGGAGCAGCAGACGCGCTACTTCGAGCGGAGGCATCCGGAGCTTGCAGG
ATCGCCGCGGCTCCGGGCGTATATGCTCCGCATTGGTCTTGACCAACTCTATCAGAGCTTGGTTGACGGC
AATTTCGATGATGCAGCTTGGGCGCAGGGTCGATGCGACGCAATCGTCCGATCCGGAGCCGGGACTGTCG
GGCGTACACAAATCGCCCGCAGAAGCGCGGCCGTCTGGACCGATGGCTGTGTAGAAGTACTCGCCGATAG
TGGAAACCGACGCCCCAGCACTCGTCCGAGGGCAAAGGAATAAGTTAGAACTATTTCCTGGCTGTTACGC
GCGTTGTTTTTCGGGAAAACTCTACTGACGGGCTTGTTAAACAGTGAACCGCCCGCCCCACGACCCGCAG
CGCCCGACCGAAAGGAGCGCACGACCCCATGCATCGAACAAAAGAAAAGGGGGGACTGGAAGGGCTAATT
CACTCCCAACGAAGACAAGATATCATAACTTCGTATAGCATACATTATACGAAGTTATCGGCTAGCTGGT
CCGGACTGTACTGGGTCTCTCTGGTTAGACCAGATCTGAGCCTGGGAGCTCTCTGGCTAACTAGGGAACC
CACTGCTTAAGCCTCAATAAAGCTTGCCTTGAGTGCTTCAAGTAGTGTGTGCCCGTCTGTTGTGTGACTC
TGGTAACTAGAGATCCCTCAGACCCTTTTAGTCAGTGTGGAAAATCTCTAGCAGGGCCCGTTTAAACCCG
CTGATCAGCCTCGACTGTGCCTTCTAGTTGCCAGCCATCTGTTGTTTGCCCCTCCCCCGTGCCTTCCTTG
ACCCTGGAAGGTGCCACTCCCACTGTCCTTTCCTAATAAAATGAGGAAATTGCATCGCATTGTCTGAGTA
GGTGTCATTCTATTCTGGGGGGTGGGGTGGGGCAGGACAGCAAGGGGGAGGATTGGGAAGACAATAGCAG
GCATGCTGGGGATGCGGTGGGCTCTATGGCTTCTGAGGCGGAAAGAACCAGCTGGGGCTCTAGGGGGTAT
CCCC
[124 nt withheld, positions 6375-6498]
C
[91 nt withheld, positions 6500-6590]
A
[49 nt withheld, positions 6592-6640]
CCTTTGACGTTGGAGTCCACGTTCTTT
[37 nt withheld, positions 6668-6704]
ACCCTATCTCGGTCTATTCTTTTGATTTATAAGGGATTTTGCCGATTTCGGCCTATTGGTTAAAAAATGA
GCTGATTTAACAAAAATTTAACGCGAATTAATTCTGTGGAATGTGTGTCAGTTAGGGTGTGGAAAGTCCC
CAGGCTCCCCAGCAGGCAGAAGTATGCAAAGCATGCATCTCAATTAGTCAGCAACCAGGTGTGGAAAGTC
CCCAGGCTCCCCAGCAGGCAGAAGTATGCAAAGCATGCATCTCAATTAGTCAGCAACCATAGTCCCGCCC
CTAACTCCGCCCATCCCGCCCCTAACTCCGCCCAGTTCCGCCCATTCTCCGCCCCATGGCTGACTAATTT
TTTTTATTTATGCAGAGGCCGAGGCCGCCTCTGCCTCTGAGCTATTCCAGAAGTAGTGAGGAGGCTTTTT
TGGAGGCCTAGGCTTTTGCAAAAAGCTCCCGGGAGCTTGTATATCCATTTTCGGATCTGATCAGCACGTG
TTGACAATTAATCATCGGCATAGTATATCGGCATAGTATAATACGACAAGGTGAGGAACTAAACCATGGC
CAAGTTGACCAGTGCCGTTCCGGTGCTCACCGCGCGCGACGTCGCCGGAGCGGTCGAGTTCTGGACCGAC
CGGCTCGGGTTCTCCCGGGACTTCGTGGAGGACGACTTCGCCGGTGTGGTCCGGGACGACGTGACCCTGT
TCATCAGCGCGGTCCAGGACCAGGTGGTGCCGGACAACACCCTGGCCTGGGTGTGGGTGCGCGGCCTGGA
CGAGCTGTACGCCGAGTGGTCGGAGGTCGTGTCCACGAACTTCCGGGACGCCTCCGGGCCGGCCATGACC
GAGATCGGCGAGCAGCCGTGGGGGCGGGAGTTCGCCCTGCGCGACCCGGCCGGCAACTGCGTGCACTTCG
TGGCCGAGGAGCAGGACTGACACGTGCTACGAGATTTCGATTCCACCGCCGCCTTCTATGAAAGGTTGGG
CTTCGGAATCGTTTTCCGGGACGCCGGCTGGATGATCCTCCAGCGCGGGGATCTCATGCTGGAGTTCTTC
GCCCACCCCAACTTGTTTATTGCAGCTTATAATGGTTACAAATAAAGCAATAGCATCACAAATTTCACAA
ATAAAGCATTTTTTTCACTGCATTCTAGTTGTGGTTTGTCCAAACTCATCAATGTATCTTATCATGTCTG
TATACCGTCGACCTCTAGCTAGAGCTTGGCGTAATCATGGTCATAGCTGTTTCCTGTGTGAAATTGTTAT
CCGCTCACAATTCCACACAACATACGAGCCGGAAGCATAAAGTGTAAAGCCTGGGGTGCCTAATGAGTGA
GCTAACTCACATTAATTGCGTTGCGCTCACTGCCCGCTTTCCAGTCGGGAAACCTGTCGTGCCAGCTGCA
TTAATGAATCGGCCAACGCGCGGGGAGAGGCGGTTTGCGTATTGGGCGCTCTTCCGCTTCCTCGCTCACT
GACTCGCTGCGCTCGGTCGTTCGGCTGCGGCGAGCGGTATCAGCTCACTCAAAGGCGGTAATACGGTTAT
CCACAGAATCAGGGGATAACGCAGGAAAGAACATGTGAGCAAAAGGCCAGCAAAAGGCCAGGAACCGTAA
AAAGGCCGCGTTGCTGGCGTTTTTCCATAGGCTCCGCCCCCCTGACGAGCATCACAAAAATCGACGCTCA
AGTCAGAGGTGGCGAAACCCGACAGGACTATAAAGATACCAGGCGTTTCCCCCTGGAAGCTCCCTCGTGC
GCTCTCCTGTTCCGACCCTGCCGCTTACCGGATACCTGTCCGCCTTTCTCCCTTCGGGAAGCGTGGCGCT
TTCTCATAGCTCACGCTGTAGGTATCTCAGTTCGGTGTAGGTCGTTCGCTCCAAGCTGGGCTGTGTGCAC
GAACCCCCCGTTCAGCCCGACCGCTGCGCCTTATCCGGTAACTATCGTCTTGAGTCCAACCCGGTAAGAC
ACGACTTATCGCCACTGGCAGCAGCCACTGGTAACAGGATTAGCAGAGCGAGGTATGTAGGCGGTGCTAC
AGAGTTCTTGAAGTGGTGGCCTAACTACGGCTACACTAGAAGAACAGTATTTGGTATCTGCGCTCTGCTG
AAGCCAGTTACCTTCGGAAAAAGAGTTGGTAGCTCTTGATCCGGCAAACAAACCACCGCTGGTAGCGGTG
GTTTTTTTGTTTGCAAGCAGCAGATTACGCGCAGAAAAAAAGGATCTCAAGAAGATCCTTTGATCTTTTC
TACGGGGTCTGACGCTCAGTGGAACGAAAACTCACGTTAAGGGATTTTGGTCATGAGATTATCAAAAAGG
ATCTTCACCTAGATCCTTTTAAATTAAAAATGAAGTTTTAAATCAATCTAAAGTATATATGAGTAAACTT
GGTCTGACAGTTACCAATGCTTAATCAGTGAGGCACCTATCTCAGCGATCTGTCTATTTCGTTCATCCAT
AGTTGCCTGACTCCCCGTCGTGTAGATAACTACGATACGGGAGGGCTTACCATCTGGCCCCAGTGCTGCA
ATGATACCGCGAGACCCACGCTCACCGGCTCCAGATTTATCAGCAATAAACCAGCCAGCCGGAAGGGCCG
AGCGCAGAAGTGGTCCTGCAACTTTATCCGCCTCCATCCAGTCTATTAATTGTTGCCGGGAAGCTAGAGT
AAGTAGTTCGCCAGTTAATAGTTTGCGCAACGTTGTTGCCATTGCTACAGGCATCGTGGTGTCACGCTCG
TCGTTTGGTATGGCTTCATTCAGCTCCGGTTCCCAACGATCAAGGCGAGTTACATGATCCCCCATGTTGT
GCAAAAAAGCGGTTAGCTCCTTCGGTCCTCCGATCGTTGTCAGAAGTAAGTTGGCCGCAGTGTTATCACT
CATGGTTATGGCAGCACTGCATAATTCTCTTACTGTCATGCCATCCGTAAGATGCTTTTCTGTGACTGGT
GAGTACTCAACCAAGTCATTCTGAGAATAGTGTATGCGGCGACCGAGTTGCTCTTGCCCGGCGTCAATAC
GGGATAATACCGCGCCACATAGCAGAACTTTAAAAGTGCTCATCATTGGAAAACGTTCTTCGGGGCGAAA
ACTCTCAAGGATCTTACCGCTGTTGAGATCCAGTTCGATGTAACCCACTCGTGCACCCAACTGATCTTCA
GCATCTTTTACTTTCACCAGCGTTTCTGGGTGAGCAAAAACAGGAAGGCAAAATGCCGCAAAAAAGGGAA
TAAGGGCGACACGGAAATGTTGAATACTCATACTCTTCCTTTTTCAATATTATTGAAGCATTTATCAGGG
TTATTGTCTCATGAGCGGATACATATTTGAATGTATTTAGAAAAATAAACAAATAGGGGTTCCGCGCACA
TTTCCCCGAAAAGTGCCACCTGAC
